Addgene plasmid #154514: pEPYC0CM0386
Purpose: Phytobricks Level 0 part
Depositing lab: Nicola Patron. Depositing organization: Earlham Institute. Publication: Rational design of minimal synthetic promoters for plants. Cai YM, Kallam K, Tidd H, Gendarini G, Salzman A, Patron NJ. Nucleic Acids Res. 2020 Aug 28. pii: 5897334. doi: 10.1093/nar/gkaa682. PubMed 32856047.
Backbone
  Vector backbone: pUAP1
  Vector type: Synthetic Biology
Growth in bacteria
  Bacterial resistance: Chloramphenicol, 25 μg/mL
  Growth temperature: 37°C
  Growth strain: NEB Stable
  Copy number: High Copy
Gene/Insert
  Gene/Insert name: MinSyn_011
  Species: Synthetic
  Cloning method: Restriction Enzyme; 5′ cloning site BpiI (destroyed during cloning); 3′ cloning site BpiI (destroyed during cloning)
Terms and licenses: Academic/Nonprofit Terms; Industry Terms: Not Available to Industry
Depositor comments: Please visit https://www.biorxiv.org/content/10.1101/2020.05.14.095406v1 for bioRxiv preprint.
How to cite: pEPYC0CM0386 was a gift from Nicola Patron (Addgene plasmid # 154514 ; http://n2t.net/addgene:154514 ; RRID:Addgene_154514)
