[The description below was written by a language model from this plasmid's Addgene catalogue record and pLannotate feature annotations shown in this document.]
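Description:
pEPYC0CM0386 is a small (about 2.2 kb) Phytobrick Level 0 part plasmid built on the pUAP1 universal acceptor backbone, a synthetic-biology vector used to domesticate standard parts for Golden Gate/MoClo-style assembly. It is propagated in E. coli from a high-copy ColE1/pUC-type origin and selected with chloramphenicol. Resistance comes from the cat (chloramphenicol acetyltransferase) gene, which is driven by its native cat promoter and followed by the phage lambda t0 terminator. In this circular record the cat coding sequence spans the numbering origin.

The insert is MinSyn_011, a fully synthetic sequence from a study on the rational design of minimal synthetic promoters for plants. The name and source suggest it is one of these minimal synthetic plant promoter parts, but the record gives no detail on its composition or cis-elements, or on its activity. It was cloned using BpiI sites at both ends, and these sites were destroyed during cloning, as is typical when a part is captured into a universal acceptor. The automated annotation does not label the insert itself. By elimination it most likely sits in the unannotated stretch between a putative bacterial terminator and a his operon terminator, which would insulate the part from read-through transcription from the backbone, but the table does not confirm this placement.

As a Level 0 part, the plasmid has no plant selection marker, reporter or T-DNA elements and is not an expression construct on its own. It serves as a sequence-verified stock from which the promoter part can be released by Type IIS digestion. The released part can then be combined with other standard parts, such as coding sequences and terminators, into higher-level transcriptional units for testing in plants.
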