Features (pLannotate 1.2.2; 6 found; start..end, strand, type, name):
     79..176     -  promoter       cat promoter: promoter of the E. coli cat gene encoding chloramphenicol acetyltransferase
    262..305     -  terminator     bacterial terminator: putative bacterial transcription terminator
    504..561     +  terminator     his operon terminator: This putative transcriptin terminator from the E. coli his operon has a 2-bp deletion introduced during synthesis. Its efficiency has not been determined.
    756..1344    -  rep_origin     ori: high-copy-number ColE1/pMB1/pBR322/pUC origin of replication
   1527..1621    -  terminator     lambda t0 terminator: transcription terminator from phage lambda
   1645..78      -  CDS            cat (across the origin): CAT_ECOLX - Experimental evidence at protein level: Swiss-Prot protein existence level 1. This enzyme is an effector of chloramphenicol resistance in bacteria. From Escherichia coli. This protein is used as a marker in many commonly used cloning vectors, such as pACYC184.
>Addgene plasmid #154514 | pEPYC0CM0386 | depositor full sequence | sequence record 299386 | pEPYC0CM0386 sequence 2223 bps
CTGAAATGCCTCAAAATGTTCTTTACGATGCCATTGGGATATATCAACGGTGGTATATCCAGTGATTTTT
TTCTCCATTTTAGCTTCCTTAGCTCCTGAAAATCTCGATAACTCAAAAAATACGCCCGGTAGTGATCTTA
TTTCATTATGGTGAAAGTTGGAACCTCTTACGTGCCCGATCAACTCGAGTGCCACCTGACGTCTAAGAAA
CCATTATTATCATGACATTAACCTATAAAAATAGGCGTATCACGAGGCAGAATTTCAGATAAAAAAAATC
CTTAGCTTTCGCTAAGGATGATTTCTGGAATTCGGTCTCAGGAGGGAGGCGTGTCGTTTTAGTGAGGGCA
CACCAGCATGTGTTGATCACCAGCTGCACACCAGCATGTGTTGATCACCAGCTGCACACCAGCATGTGTT
GATCACCAGCTCTATATAAGGTTTTGCTATTCATTGAAAGCAGTAGTGACTGATTTGTATATAATGTACT
CGAGACCCTGCAGTCCGGCAAAAAAGGGCAAGGTGTCACCACCCTGCCCTTTTTCTTTAAAACCGAAAAG
ATTACTTCGCGTTATGCAGGCTTCCTCGCTCACTGACTCGCTGCGCTCGGTCGTTCGGCTGCGGCGAGCG
GTATCAGCTCACTCAAAGGCGGTAATACGGTTATCCACAGAATCAGGGGATAACGCAGGAAAGAACATGT
GAGCAAAAGGCCAGCAAAAGGCCAGGAACCGTAAAAAGGCCGCGTTGCTGGCGTTTTTCCACAGGCTCCG
CCCCCCTGACGAGCATCACAAAAATCGACGCTCAAGTCAGAGGTGGCGAAACCCGACAGGACTATAAAGA
TACCAGGCGTTTCCCCCTGGAAGCTCCCTCGTGCGCTCTCCTGTTCCGACCCTGCCGCTTACCGGATACC
TGTCCGCCTTTCTCCCTTCGGGAAGCGTGGCGCTTTCTCATAGCTCACGCTGTAGGTATCTCAGTTCGGT
GTAGGTCGTTCGCTCCAAGCTGGGCTGTGTGCACGAACCCCCCGTTCAGCCCGACCGCTGCGCCTTATCC
GGTAACTATCGTCTTGAGTCCAACCCGGTAAGACACGACTTATCGCCACTGGCAGCAGCCACTGGTAACA
GGATTAGCAGAGCGAGGTATGTAGGCGGTGCTACAGAGTTCTTGAAGTGGTGGCCTAACTACGGCTACAC
TAGAAGAACAGTATTTGGTATCTGCGCTCTGCTGAAGCCAGTTACCTTCGGAAAAAGAGTTGGTAGCTCT
TGATCCGGCAAACAAACCACCGCTGGTAGCGGTGGTTTTTTTGTTTGCAAGCAGCAGATTACGCGCAGAA
AAAAAGGATCTCAAGAAGATCCTTTGATCTTTTCTACGGGGTCTGACGCTCAGTGGAACGAAAACTCACG
TTAAGGGATTTTGGTCATGAGATTATCAAAAAGGATCTTCACCTAGATCCTTTTAAATTAAAAATGAAGT
TTTAAATCAATCTAAAGTATATATGAGTAAACTTGGTCTGACAGCTCGAGGCTTGGATTCTCACCAATAA
AAAACGCCCGGCGGCAACCGAGCGTTCTGAACAAATCCAGATGGAGTTCTGAGGTCATTACTGGATCTAT
CAACAGGAGTCCAAGCGAGCTCGATATCAAATTACGCCCCGCCCTGCCACTCATCGCAGTACTGTTGTAA
TTCATTAAGCATTCTGCCGACATGGAAGCCATCACAAACGGCATGATGAACCTGAATCGCCAGCGGCATC
AGCACCTTGTCGCCTTGCGTATAATATTTGCCCATGGTGAAAACGGGGGCGAAGAAGTTGTCCATATTGG
CCACGTTTAAATCAAAACTGGTGAAACTCACCCAGGGATTGGCTGAGACGAAAAACATATTCTCAATAAA
CCCTTTAGGGAAATAGGCCAGGTTTTCACCGTAACACGCCACATCTTGCGAATATATGTGTAGAAACTGC
CGGAAATCGTCGTGGTATTCACTCCAGAGCGATGAAAACGTTTCAGTTTGCTCATGGAAAACGGTGTAAC
AAGGGTGAACACTATCCCATATCACCAGCTCACCGTCTTTCATTGCCATACGAAATTCCGGATGAGCATT
CATCAGGCGGGCAAGAATGTGAATAAAGGCCGGATAAAACTTGTGCTTATTTTTCTTTACGGTCTTTAAA
AAGGCCGTAATATCCAGCTGAACGGTCTGGTTATAGGTACATTGAGCAACTGA
